Addgene plasmid #231226: CMVTO-hIL2 (AV)
Purpose: hIL2
Depositing lab: Xiaojing Gao. Depositing organization: Stanford University. Publication: Orthogonalized human protease control of secreted signals. Aldrete CA, Call CC, Sant'Anna LE, Vlahos AE, Pei J, Cong Q, Gao XJ. Nat Chem Biol. 2025 Jan 15. doi: 10.1038/s41589-024-01831-x. PubMed 39814991.
Backbone
  Vector backbone: CMVTO-FlpIn
  Vector type: Mammalian Expression
Growth in bacteria
  Bacterial resistance: Ampicillin, 100 μg/mL
  Growth temperature: 37°C
  Growth strain: DH5alpha
  Copy number: High Copy
Gene/Insert
  Gene/Insert name: hIL2
  Species: H. sapiens (human)
  Entrez Gene: IL2 (a.k.a. IL-2, TCGF, lymphokine)
  Cloning method: Ligation Independent Cloning
Terms and licenses: Academic/Nonprofit Terms; Industry Terms: Not Available to Industry
How to cite: CMVTO-hIL2 (AV) was a gift from Xiaojing Gao (Addgene plasmid # 231226 ; http://n2t.net/addgene:231226 ; RRID:Addgene_231226)
