[The description below was written by a language model from this plasmid's Addgene catalogue record and pLannotate feature annotations shown in this document.]
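Description:
CMVTO-hIL2 (AV) is a 5.6 kb mammalian expression plasmid built on a CMVTO-FlpIn backbone that carries the human interleukin-2 (IL2) coding sequence. It is propagated in E. coli from a high-copy ColE1/pUC-type origin with ampicillin selection through the β-lactamase gene. Leftover lac promoter/operator and lacI fragments, a bom fragment and a partial f1 origin are backbone remnants with no evident role in the payload.

The expression cassette consists of the human cytomegalovirus immediate-early enhancer and promoter followed directly by two short elements annotated as tet operator-containing promoter fragments. This matches the "CMVTO" name and indicates a CMV promoter with tandem tet operators. Such a promoter is constitutively active in ordinary cells but can be repressed by Tet repressor and induced with tetracycline or doxycycline in cells that express TetR. Downstream lies the IL2 open reading frame, about 460 bp, which is consistent with the full-length precursor of this secreted cytokine, and the cassette is terminated by the bovine growth hormone polyadenylation signal. No epitope tags or reporters are annotated.

Downstream of the cassette is an FRT site placed immediately before a hygromycin resistance gene that has no intact annotated promoter of its own and ends in an SV40 poly(A) signal. This is the standard Flp-In arrangement: FLP-mediated recombination into a genomic FRT landing pad places the hygromycin gene behind a resident promoter, so hygromycin resistance selects for single-copy, site-specific integrants. The plasmid can therefore be used for transient transfection or for making isogenic stable lines. The record gives its purpose only as hIL2. The associated publication concerns protease control of secreted signals, but the construct's specific role in that work is not stated.
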