Features (pLannotate 1.2.2; 22 found; start..end, strand, type, name):
    570..1430    -  CDS            AmpR: β-lactamase; bla; confers resistance to ampicillin, carbenicillin, and related antibiotics
   1431..1535    -  promoter       AmpR promoter: bla
   1594..1646    -  misc_feature   bom (fragment): basis of mobility region from pBR322
   1796..2175    +  enhancer       CMV enhancer: human cytomegalovirus immediate early enhancer
   2176..2379    +  promoter       CMV promoter: human cytomegalovirus (CMV) immediate early promoter
   2381..2400    +  promoter       PLtetO-1 promoter (fragment): modified phage lambda PL promoter with tet operator sites (Lutz and Bujard, 1997)
   2402..2421    +  promoter       PLtetO-1 promoter (fragment): modified phage lambda PL promoter with tet operator sites (Lutz and Bujard, 1997)
   2429..2462    +  promoter       TRE3GV promoter (fragment): 3rd-generation Tet-responsive promoter that can be activated by binding of Tet-On® 3G, optimized for retroviral and lentiviral vectors
   2552..3013    +  CDS            IL2 (sequence partly withheld): IL2_HUMAN - Experimental evidence at protein level: Swiss-Prot protein existence level 1. Produced by T-cells in response to antigenic or mitogenic stimulation, this protein is required for T-cell proliferation and other activities crucial to regulation of the immune response. Can stimulate B-cells, monocytes, lymphokine-activated killer cells, natural killer cells, and glioma cells. From Homo sapiens (Human).
   3113..3337    +  polyA_signal   bGH poly(A) signal: bovine growth hormone polyadenylation signal
   3353..3376    +  polyA_signal   bGH poly(A) signal (fragment): bovine growth hormone polyadenylation signal
   3380..3401    +  promoter       SV40 promoter (fragment): SV40 enhancer and early promoter
   3422..3655    +  rep_origin     f1 ori (fragment) (sequence partly withheld): f1 bacteriophage origin of replication; arrow indicates direction of (+) strand synthesis
   3660..3707    +  protein_bind   FRT: FLP-mediated recombination occurs in the 8-bp core sequence TCTAGAAA (Turan and Bode, 2011). FLP recombinase from the Saccharomyces cerevisiae 2μ plasmid
   3715..4737    +  CDS            HygR: aminoglycoside phosphotransferase from E. coli; aph(4)-Ia; confers resistance to hygromycin
   4747..4872    +  CDS            ble (fragment): BLE_KLEPN - Experimental evidence at protein level: Swiss-Prot protein existence level 1. Binding protein with a strong affinity to the bleomycin family of antibiotics. Binds to CL990; an antimitotic-antibiotic compound. From Klebsiella pneumoniae.
   4867..4988    +  polyA_signal   SV40 poly(A) signal: SV40 polyadenylation signal
   5061..5077    -  protein_bind   lac operator: The lac repressor binds to the lac operator to inhibit transcription in E. coli. This inhibition can be relieved by adding lactose or isopropyl-β-D-thiogalactopyranoside (IPTG). lac repressor encoded by lacI
   5085..5115    -  promoter       lac promoter: promoter for the E. coli lac operon
   5130..5151    -  protein_bind   CAP binding site: CAP binding activates transcription in the presence of cAMP. E. coli catabolite activator protein
   5164..5256    -  CDS            lacI (fragment): lac repressor; lacI; The lac repressor binds to the lac operator to inhibit transcription in E. coli. This inhibition can be relieved by adding lactose or isopropyl-β-D-thiogalactopyranoside (IPTG).
   5439..399     -  rep_origin     ori (across the origin): high-copy-number ColE1/pMB1/pBR322/pUC origin of replication
>Addgene plasmid #231226 | CMVTO-hIL2 (AV) | addgene full sequence | sequence record 459174 | Addgene NGS Result
TCTCATAGCTCACGCTGTAGGTATCTCAGTTCGGTGTAGGTCGTTCGCTCCAAGCTGGGCTGTGTGCACG
AACCCCCCGTTCAGCCCGACCGCTGCGCCTTATCCGGTAACTATCGTCTTGAGTCCAACCCGGTAAGACA
CGACTTATCGCCACTGGCAGCAGCCACTGGTAACAGGATTAGCAGAGCGAGGTATGTAGGCGGTGCTACA
GAGTTCTTGAAGTGGTGGCCTAACTACGGCTACACTAGAAGAACAGTATTTGGTATCTGCGCTCTGCTGA
AGCCAGTTACCTTCGGAAAAAGAGTTGGTAGCTCTTGATCCGGCAAACAAACCACCGCTGGTAGCGGTGG
TTTTTTTGTTTGCAAGCAGCAGATTACGCGCAGAAAAAAAGGATCTCAAGAAGATCCTTTGATCTTTTCT
ACGGGGTCTGACGCTCAGTGGAACGAAAACTCACGTTAAGGGATTTTGGTCATGAGATTATCAAAAAGGA
TCTTCACCTAGATCCTTTTAAATTAAAAATGAAGTTTTAAATCAATCTAAAGTATATATGAGTAAACTTG
GTCTGACAGTTACCAATGCTTAATCAGTGAGGCACCTATCTCAGCGATCTGTCTATTTCGTTCATCCATA
GTTGCCTGACTCCCCGTCGTGTAGATAACTACGATACGGGAGGGCTTACCATCTGGCCCCAGTGCTGCAA
TGATACCGCGAGACCCACGCTCACCGGCTCCAGATTTATCAGCAATAAACCAGCCAGCCGGAAGGGCCGA
GCGCAGAAGTGGTCCTGCAACTTTATCCGCCTCCATCCAGTCTATTAATTGTTGCCGGGAAGCTAGAGTA
AGTAGTTCGCCAGTTAATAGTTTGCGCAACGTTGTTGCCATTGCTACAGGCATCGTGGTGTCACGCTCGT
CGTTTGGTATGGCTTCATTCAGCTCCGGTTCCCAACGATCAAGGCGAGTTACATGATCCCCCATGTTGTG
CAAAAAAGCGGTTAGCTCCTTCGGTCCTCCGATCGTTGTCAGAAGTAAGTTGGCCGCAGTGTTATCACTC
ATGGTTATGGCAGCACTGCATAATTCTCTTACTGTCATGCCATCCGTAAGATGCTTTTCTGTGACTGGTG
AGTACTCAACCAAGTCATTCTGAGAATAGTGTATGCGGCGACCGAGTTGCTCTTGCCCGGCGTCAATACG
GGATAATACCGCGCCACATAGCAGAACTTTAAAAGTGCTCATCATTGGAAAACGTTCTTCGGGGCGAAAA
CTCTCAAGGATCTTACCGCTGTTGAGATCCAGTTCGATGTAACCCACTCGTGCACCCAACTGATCTTCAG
CATCTTTTACTTTCACCAGCGTTTCTGGGTGAGCAAAAACAGGAAGGCAAAATGCCGCAAAAAAGGGAAT
AAGGGCGACACGGAAATGTTGAATACTCATACTCTTCCTTTTTCAATATTATTGAAGCATTTATCAGGGT
TATTGTCTCATGAGCGGATACATATTTGAATGTATTTAGAAAAATAAACAAATAGGGGTTCCGCGCACAT
TTCCCCGAAAAGTGCCACCTGACGTCGACGGATCGGGAGATCTCCCGATCCCCTATGGTGCACTCTCAGT
ACAATCTGCTCTGATGCCGCATAGTTAAGCCAGTATCTGCTCCCTGCTTGTGTGTTGGAGGTCGCTGAGT
AGTGCGCGAGCAAAATTTAAGCTACAACAAGGCAAGGCTTGACCGACAATTGCATGAAGAATCTGCTTAG
GGTTAGGCGTTTTGCGCTGCTTCGTACGGGCCAGATATACGCGTTGACATTGATTATTGACTAGTTATTA
ATAGTAATCAATTACGGGGTCATTAGTTCATAGCCCATATATGGAGTTCCGCGTTACATAACTTACGGTA
AATGGCCCGCCTGGCTGACCGCCCAACGACCCCCGCCCATTGACGTCAATAATGACGTATGTTCCCATAG
TAACGCCAATAGGGACTTTCCATTGACGTCAATGGGTGGAGTATTTACGGTAAACTGCCCACTTGGCAGT
ACATCAAGTGTATCATATGCCAAGTACGCCCCCTATTGACGTCAATGACGGTAAATGGCCCGCCTGGCAT
TATGCCCAGTACATGACCTTATGGGACTTTCCTACTTGGCAGTACATCTACGTATTAGTCATCGCTATTA
CCATGGTGATGCGGTTTTGGCAGTACATCAATGGGCGTGGATAGCGGTTTGACTCACGGGGATTTCCAAG
TCTCCACCCCATTGACGTCAATGGGAGTTTGTTTTGGCACCAAAATCAACGGGACTTTCCAAAATGTCGT
AACAACTCCGCCCCATTGACGCAAATGGGCGGTAGGCGTGTACGGTGGGAGGTCTATATAAGCAGAGCTC
TCCCTATCAGTGATAGAGATCTCCCTATCAGTGATAGAGATCGTCGACGAGCTCGTTTAGTGAACCGTCA
GATCGCCTGGAGACGCCATCCACGCTGTTTTGACCTCCATAGAAGACACCGGGACCGATCCAGCCTCCGG
ACTCTAGCGTTTAAACTTAAGCTTCGCCACCATGTACAGGATGCAACTCCTGTCTTGCATTGCACTAAGT
CTTGCACTTGTCACAAACGCTAGC
[399 nt withheld, positions 2615-3013]
TAGGGCCCGAACAAAAACTCATCTCAGAAGAGGATCTGAATAGCGCCGTCGACCATCATCATAATCATCA
TTGAGTTTAAACCCGCTGATCAGCCTCGACTGTGCCTTCTAGTTGCCAGCCATCTGTTGTTTGCCCCTCC
CCCGTGCCTTCCTTGACCCTGGAAGGTGCCACTCCCACTGTCCTTTCCTAATAAAATGAGGAAATTGCAT
CGCATTGTCTGAGTAGGTGTCATTCTATTCTGGGGGGTGGGGTGGGGCAGGACAGCAAGGGGGAGGATTG
GGAAGACAATAGCAGGCATGCTGGGGATGCGGTGGGCTCTATGGAGATCTATCGATGTTCTGGGGATGCG
GTGGGCTCTATGGCTTCTGAGGCGGAAAGAACCAGCTGGGGCTCTAGGGGGTATCCCC
[124 nt withheld, positions 3422-3545]
C
[91 nt withheld, positions 3547-3637]
AGGGTGATGGTTCACGTACCTAGAAGTTCCTATTCCGAAGTTCCTATTCTCTAGAAAGTATAGGAACTTC
CTTGGCCAAAAAGCCTGAACTCACCGCGACGTCTGTCGAGAAGTTTCTGATCGAAAAGTTCGACAGCGTC
TCCGACCTGATGCAGCTCTCGGAGGGCGAAGAATCTCGTGCTTTCAGCTTCGATGTAGGAGGGCGTGGAT
ATGTCCTGCGGGTAAATAGCTGCGCCGATGGTTTCTACAAAGATCGTTATGTTTATCGGCACTTTGCATC
GGCCGCGCTCCCGATTCCGGAAGTGCTTGACATTGGGGAATTCAGCGAGAGCCTGACCTATTGCATCTCC
CGCCGTGCACAGGGTGTCACGTTGCAAGACCTGCCTGAAACCGAACTGCCCGCTGTTCTGCAGCCGGTCG
CGGAGGCCATGGATGCGATCGCTGCGGCCGATCTTAGCCAGACGAGCGGGTTCGGCCCATTCGGACCGCA
AGGAATCGGTCAATACACTACATGGCGTGATTTCATATGCGCGATTGCTGATCCCCATGTGTATCACTGG
CAAACTGTGATGGACGACACCGTCAGTGCGTCCGTCGCGCAGGCTCTCGATGAGCTGATGCTTTGGGCCG
AGGACTGCCCCGAAGTCCGGCACCTCGTGCACGCGGATTTCGGCTCCAACAATGTCCTGACGGACAATGG
CCGCATAACAGCGGTCATTGACTGGAGCGAGGCGATGTTCGGGGATTCCCAATACGAGGTCGCCAACATC
TTCTTCTGGAGGCCGTGGTTGGCTTGTATGGAGCAGCAGACGCGCTACTTCGAGCGGAGGCATCCGGAGC
TTGCAGGATCGCCGCGGCTCCGGGCGTATATGCTCCGCATTGGTCTTGACCAACTCTATCAGAGCTTGGT
TGACGGCAATTTCGATGATGCAGCTTGGGCGCAGGGTCGATGCGACGCAATCGTCCGATCCGGAGCCGGG
ACTGTCGGGCGTACACAAATCGCCCGCAGAAGCGCGGCCGTCTGGACCGATGGCTGTGTAGAAGTACTCG
CCGATAGTGGAAACCGACGCCCCAGCACTCGTCCGAGGGCAAAGGAATAGCACGTACTACGAGATTTCGA
TTCCACCGCCGCCTTCTATGAAAGGTTGGGCTTCGGAATCGTTTTCCGGGACGCCGGCTGGATGATCCTC
CAGCGCGGGGATCTCATGCTGGAGTTCTTCGCCCACCCCAACTTGTTTATTGCAGCTTATAATGGTTACA
AATAAAGCAATAGCATCACAAATTTCACAAATAAAGCATTTTTTTCACTGCATTCTAGTTGTGGTTTGTC
CAAACTCATCAATGTATCTTATCATGTCTGTATACCGTCGACCTCTAGCTAGAGCTTGGCGTAATCATGG
TCATAGCTGTTTCCTGTGTGAAATTGTTATCCGCTCACAATTCCACACAACATACGAGCCGGAAGCATAA
AGTGTAAAGCCTGGGGTGCCTAATGAGTGAGCTAACTCACATTAATTGCGTTGCGCTCACTGCCCGCTTT
CCAGTCGGGAAACCTGTCGTGCCAGCTGCATTAATGAATCGGCCAACGCGCGGGGAGAGGCGGTTTGCGT
ATTGGGCGCTCTTCCGCTTCCTCGCTCACTGACTCGCTGCGCTCGGTCGTTCGGCTGCGGCGAGCGGTAT
CAGCTCACTCAAAGGCGGTAATACGGTTATCCACAGAATCAGGGGATAACGCAGGAAAGAACATGTGAGC
AAAAGGCCAGCAAAAGGCCAGGAACCGTAAAAAGGCCGCGTTGCTGGCGTTTTTCCATAGGCTCCGCCCC
CCTGACGAGCATCACAAAAATCGACGCTCAAGTCAGAGGTGGCGAAACCCGACAGGACTATAAAGATACC
AGGCGTTTCCCCCTGGAAGCTCCCTCGTGCGCTCTCCTGTTCCGACCCTGCCGCTTACCGGATACCTGTC
CGCCTTTCTCCCTTCGGGAAGCGTGGCGCTT
